>Addgene plasmid #142168 | TFORF2890 | addgene full sequence | sequence record 397678 | Addgene NGS Result
TTAATGTAGTCTTATGCAATACTCTTGTAGTCTTGCAACATGGTAACGATGAGTTAGCAACATGCCTTAC
AAGGAGAGAAAAAGCACCGTGCATGCCGATTGGTGGAAGTAAGGTGGTACGATCGTGCCTTATTAGGAAG
GCAACAGACGGGTCTGACATGGATTGGACGAACCACTGAATTGCCGCATTGCAGAGATATTGTATTTAAG
TGCCTAGCTCGATACATAAACGGGTCTCTCTGGTTAGACCAGATCTGAGCCTGGGAGCTCTCTGGCTAAC
TAGGGAACCCACTGCTTAAGCCTCAATAAAGCTTGCCTTGAGTGCTTCAAGTAGTGTGTGCCCGTCTGTT
GTGTGACTCTGGTAACTAGAGATCCCTCAGACCCTTTTAGTCAGTGTGGAAAATCTCTAGCAGTGGCGCC
CGAACAGGGACTTGAAAGCGAAAGGGAAACCAGAGGAGCTCTCTCGACGCAGGACTCGGCTTGCTGAAGC
GCGCACGGCAAGAGGCGAGGGGCGGCGACTGGTGAGTACGCCAAAAATTTTGACTAGCGGAGGCTAGAAG
GAGAGAGATGGGTGCGAGAGCGTCAGTATTAAGCGGGGGAGAATTAGATCGCGATGGGAAAAAATTCGGT
TAAGGCCAGGGGGAAAGAAAAAATATAAATTAAAACATATAGTATGGGCAAGCAGGGAGCTAGAACGATT
CGCAGTTAATCCTGGCCTGTTAGAAACATCAGAAGGCTGTAGACAAATACTGGGACAGCTACAACCATCC
CTTCAGACAGGATCAGAAGAACTTAGATCATTATATAATACAGTAGCAACCCTCTATTGTGTGCATCAAA
GGATAGAGATAAAAGACACCAAGGAAGCTTTAGACAAGATAGAGGAAGAGCAAAACAAAAGTAAGACCAC
CGCACAGCAAGCGGCCGCTGATCTTCAGACCTGGAGGAGGAGATATGAGGGACAATTGGAGAAGTGAATT
ATATAAATATAAAGTAGTAAAAATTGAACCATTAGGAGTAGCACCCACCAAGGCAAAGAGAAGAGTGGTG
CAGAGAGAAAAAAGAGCAGTGGGAATAGGAGCTTTGTTCCTTGGGTTCTTGGGAGCAGCAGGAAGCACTA
TGGGCGCAGCGTCAATGACGCTGACGGTACAGGCCAGACAATTATTGTCTGGTATAGTGCAGCAGCAGAA
CAATTTGCTGAGGGCTATTGAGGCGCAACAGCATCTGTTGCAACTCACAGTCTGGGGCATCAAGCAGCTC
CAGGCAAGAATCCTGGCTGTGGAAAGATACCTAAAGGATCAACAGCTCCTGGGGATTTGGGGTTGCTCTG
GAAAACTCATTTGCACCACTGCTGTGCCTTGGAATGCTAGTTGGAGTAATAAATCTCTGGAACAGATTTG
GAATCACACGACCTGGATGGAGTGGGACAGAGAAATTAACAATTACACAAGCTTAATACACTCCTTAATT
GAAGAATCGCAAAACCAGCAAGAAAAGAATGAACAAGAATTATTGGAATTAGATAAATGGGCAAGTTTGT
GGAATTGGTTTAACATAACAAATTGGCTGTGGTATATAAAATTATTCATAATGATAGTAGGAGGCTTGGT
AGGTTTAAGAATAGTTTTTGCTGTACTTTCTATAGTGAATAGAGTTAGGCAGGGATATTCACCATTATCG
TTTCAGACCCACCTCCCAACCCCGAGGGGACCCATGCATTGCATCTCAATTAGTCAGCAACCAGGTGTGG
AAAGTCCCCAGGCTCCCCAGCAGGCAGAAGTATGCAAAGCATGCGTCTCAATTAGTCAGCAACCATAGTC
CCGCCCCTAACTCCGCCCATCCCGCCCCTAACTCCGCCCAGTTCCGCCCATTCTCCGCCCCATGGCTGAC
TAATTTTTTTTATTTATGCAGAGGCCGAGGCCGCCTCGGCCTCTGAGCTATTCCAGAAGTAGTGAGGAGG
CTTTTTTGGAGGCCTAGGCTTTTGCAAAAAGCTTTCTAGAGGTACCACCGGAGCTTACCATGACCGAGTA
CAAGCCCACGGTGCGCCTCGCCACCCGCGACGACGTCCCCAGGGCCGTACGCACCCTCGCCGCCGCGTTC
GCCGACTACCCCGCCACGCGCCACACCGTCGATCCGGACCGCCACATCGAGCGGGTCACCGAGCTGCAAG
AACTCTTCCTCACGCGCGTCGGGCTCGACATCGGCAAGGTGTGGGTCGCGGACGACGGCGCCGCCGTGGC
GGTCTGGACCACGCCGGAGAGCGTCGAAGCGGGGGCGGTGTTCGCCGAGATCGGCCCGCGCATGGCCGAG
TTGAGCGGTTCCCGGCTGGCCGCGCAGCAACAGATGGAAGGCCTCCTGGCGCCGCACCGGCCCAAGGAGC
CCGCGTGGTTCCTGGCCACCGTCGGCGTCTCGCCCGACCACCAGGGCAAGGGTCTGGGCAGCGCCGTCGT
GCTCCCCGGAGTGGAGGCGGCCGAGCGCGCCGGGGTGCCCGCCTTCCTGGAGACCTCCGCGCCCCGCAAC
CTCCCCTTCTACGAGCGGCTCGGCTTCACCGTCACCGCCGACGTCGAGGTGCCCGAAGGACCGCGCACCT
GGTGCATGACCCGCAAGCCCGGTGCCAGTTAACGAATTCTAGATCTTGAGACAAATGGCAGTATTCATCC
ACAATTTTAAAAGAAAAGGGGGGATTGGGGGGTACAGTGCAGGGGAAAGAATAGTAGACATAATAGCAAC
AGACATACAAACTAAAGAATTACAAAAACAAATTACAAAAATTCAAAATTTTCGGGTTTATTACAGGGAC
AGCAGAGATCCACTTTGGCGCCGGCTCGAGGCCTGCAGGTGCAAAGATGGATAAAGTTTTAAACAGAGAG
GAATCTTTGCAGCTAATGGACCTTCTAGGTCTTGAAAGGAGTGGGAATTGGCTCCGGTGCCCGTCAGTGG
GCAGAGCGCACATCGCCCACAGTCCCCGAGAAGTTGGGGGGAGGGGTCGGCAATTGAACCGGTGCCTAGA
GAAGGTGGCGCGGGGTAAACTGGGAAAGTGATGTCGTGTACTGGCTCCGCCTTTTTCCCGAGGGTGGGGG
AGAACCGTATATAAGTGCAGTAGTCGCCGTGAACGTTCTTTTTCGCAACGGGTTTGCCGCCAGAACACAG
GTAAGTGCCGTGTGTGGTTCCCGCGGGCCTGGCCTCTTTACGGGTTATGGCCCTTGCGTGCCTTGAATTA
CTTCCACCTGGCTGCAGTACGTGATTCTTGATCCCGAGCTTCGGGTTGGAAGTGGGTGGGAGAGTTCGAG
GCCTTGCGCTTAAGGAGCCCCTTCGCCTCGTGCTTGAGTTGAGGCCTGGCCTGGGCGCTGGGGCCGCCGC
GTGCGAATCTGGTGGCACCTTCGCGCCTGTCTCGCTGCTTTCGATAAGTCTCTAGCCATTTAAAATTTTT
GATGACCTGCTGCGACGCTTTTTTTCTGGCAAGATAGTCTTGTAAATGCGGGCCAAGATCTGCACACTGG
TATTTCGGTTTTTGGGGCCGCGGGCGGCGACGGGGCCCGTGCGTCCCAGCGCACATGTTCGGCGAGGCGG
GGCCTGCGAGCGCGGCCACCGAGAATCGGACGGGGGTAGTCTCAAGCTGGCCGGCCTGCTCTGGTGCCTG
GCCTCGCGCCGCCGTGTATCGCCCCGCCCTGGGCGGCAAGGCTGGCCCGGTCGGCACCAGTTGCGTGAGC
GGAAAGATGGCCGCTTCCCGGCCCTGCTGCAGGGAGCTCAAAATGGAGGACGCGGCGCTCGGGAGAGCGG
GCGGGTGAGTCACCCACACAAAGGAAAAGGGCCTTTCCGTCCTCAGCCGTCGCTTCATGTGACTCCACGG
AGTACCGGGCGCCGTCCAGGCACCTCGATTAGTTCTCGAGCTTTTGGAGTACGTCGTCTTTAGGTTGGGG
GGAGGGGTTTTATGCGATGGAGTTTCCCCACACTGAGTGGGTGGAGACTGAAGTTAGGCCAGCTTGGCAC
TTGATGTAATTCTCCTTGGAATTTGCCCTTTTTGAGTTTGGATCTTGGTTCATTCTCAAGCCTCAGACAG
TGGTTCAAAGTTTTTTTCTTCCATTTCAGGTGTCGTGAGGCTAGCACCGCCACCATGTTCAACTCGATGA
CCCCACCACCAATCAGTAGCTATGGCGAGCCCTGCTGTCTCCGGCCCCTCCCCAGTCAGGGGGCCCCCAG
TGTGGGGACAGAAGGACTGTCTGGCCCGCCCTTCTGCCACCAAGCTAACCTCATGTCCGGCCCCCACAGT
TATGGGCCAGCCAGAGAGACCAACAGCTGCACCGAGGGCCCACTCTTTTCTTCTCCCCGGAGTGCAGTCA
AGTTGACCAAGAAGCGGGCACTGTCCATCTCACCTCTGTCGGATGCCAGCCTGGACCTGCAGACGGTTAT
CCGCACCTCACCCAGCTCCCTCGTAGCTTTCATCAACTCGCGATGCACATCTCCAGGAGGCTCCTACGGT
CATCTCTCCATTGGCACCATGAGCCCATCTCTGGGATTCCCAGCCCAGATGAATCACCAAAAAGGGCCCT
CGCCTTCCTTTGGGGTCCAGCCTTGTGGTCCCCATGACTCTGCCCGGGGTGGGATGATCCCACATCCTCA
GTCCCGGGGACCCTTCCCAACTTGCCAGCTGAAGTCTGAGCTGGACATGCTGGTTGGCAAGTGCCGGGAG
GAACCCTTGGAAGGTGATATGTCCAGCCCCAACTCCACAGGCATACAGGATCCCCTGTTGGGGATGCTGG
ATGGGCGGGAGGACCTCGAGAGAGAGGAGAAGCGTGAGCCTGAATCTGTGTATGAAACTGACTGCCGTTG
GGATGGCTGCAGCCAGGAATTTGACTCCCAAGAGCAGCTGGTGCACCACATCAACAGCGAGCACATCCAC
GGGGAGCGGAAGGAGTTCGTGTGCCACTGGGGGGGCTGCTCCAGGGAGCTGAGGCCCTTCAAAGCCCAGT
ACATGCTGGTGGTTCACATGCGCAGACACACTGGCGAGAAGCCACACAAGTGCACGTTTGAAGGGTGCCG
GAAGTCATACTCACGCCTCGAAAACCTGAAGACGCACCTGCGGTCACACACGGGTGAGAAGCCATACATG
TGTGAGCACGAGGGCTGCAGTAAAGCCTTCAGCAATGCCAGTGACCGAGCCAAGCACCAGAATCGGACCC
ATTCCAATGAGAAGCCGTATGTATGTAAGCTCCCTGGCTGCACCAAACGCTATACAGATCCTAGCTCGCT
GCGAAAACATGTCAAGACAGTGCATGGTCCTGACGCCCATGTGACCAAACGGCACCGTGGGGATGGCCCC
CTGCCTCGGGCACCATCCATTTCTACAGTGGAGCCCAAGAGGGAGCGGGAAGGAGGTCCCATCAGGGAGG
AAAGCAGACTGACTGTGCCAGAGGGTGCCATGAAGCCACAGCCAAGCCCTGGGGCCCAGTCATCCTGCAG
CAGTGACCACTCCCCGGCAGGGAGTGCAGCCAATACAGACAGTGGTGTGGAAATGACTGGCAATGCAGGG
GGCAGCACTGAAGACCTCTCCAGCTTGGACGAGGGACCTTGCATTGCTGGCACTGGTCTGTCCACTCTTC
GCCGCCTTGAGAACCTCAGGCTGGACCAGCTACATCAACTCCGGCCAATAGGGACCCGGGGTCTCAAACT
GCCCAGCTTGTCCCACACCGGTACCACTGTGTCCCGCCGCGTGGGCCCCCCAGTCTCTCTTGAACGCCGC
AGCAGCAGCTCCAGCAGCATCAGCTCTGCCTATACTGTCAGCCGCCGCTCCTCCCTGGCCTCTCCTTTCC
CCCCTGGCTCCCCACCAGAGAATGGAGCATCCTCCCTGCCTGGCCTTATGCCTGCCCAGCACTACCTGCT
TCGGGCAAGATATGCTTCAGCCAGAGGGGGTGGTACTTCGCCCACTGCAGCATCCAGCCTGGATCGGATA
GGTGGTCTTCCCATGCCTCCTTGGAGAAGCCGAGCCGAGTATCCAGGATACAACCCCAATGCAGGGGTCA
CCCGGAGGGCCAGTGACCCAGCCCAGGCTGCTGACCGTCCTGCTCCAGCTAGAGTCCAGAGGTTCAAGAG
CCTGGGCTGTGTCCATACCCCACCCACTGTGGCAGGGGGAGGACAGAACTTTGATCCTTACCTCCCAACC
TCTGTCTACTCACCACAGCCCCCCAGCATCACTGAGAATGCTGCCATGGATGCTAGAGGGCTACAGGAAG
AGCCAGAAGTTGGGACCTCCATGGTGGGCAGTGGTCTGAACCCCTATATGGACTTCCCACCTACTGATAC
TCTGGGATATGGGGGACCTGAAGGGGCAGCAGCTGAGCCTTATGGAGCGAGGGGTCCAGGCTCTCTGCCT
CTTGGGCCTGGTCCACCCACCAACTATGGCCCCAACCCCTGTCCCCAGCAGGCCTCATATCCTGACCCCA
CCCAAGAAACATGGGGTGAGTTCCCTTCCCACTCTGGGCTGTACCCAGGCCCCAAGGCTCTAGGTGGAAC
CTACAGCCAGTGTCCTCGACTTGAACATTATGGACAAGTGCAAGTCAAGCCAGAACAGGGGTGCCCAGTG
GGGTCTGACTCCACAGGACTGGCACCCTGCCTCAATGCCCACCCCAGTGAGGGGCCCCCACATCCACAGC
CTCTCTTTTCCCATTACCCCCAGCCCTCTCCTCCCCAATATCTCCAGTCAGGCCCCTATACCCAGCCACC
CCCTGATTATCTTCCTTCAGAACCCAGGCCTTGCCTGGACTTTGATTCCCCCACCCATTCCACAGGGCAG
CTCAAGGCTCAGCTTGTGTGTAATTATGTTCAATCTCAACAGGAGCTACTGTGGGAGGGTGGGGGCAGGG
AAGATGCCCCCGCCCAGGAACCTTCCTACCAGAGTCCCAAGTTTCTGGGGGGTTCCCAGGTTAGCCCAAG
CCGTGCTAAAGCTCCAGTGAACACATATGGACCTGGCTTTGGACCCAACTTGCCCAATCACAAGTCAGGT
TCCTATCCCACCCCTTCACCATGCCATGAAAATTTTGTAGTGGGGGCAAATAGGGCTTCACATAGGGCAG
CAGCACCACCTCGACTTCTGCCCCCATTGCCCACTTGCTATGGGCCTCTCAAAGTGGGAGGCACAAACCC
CAGCTGTGGTCATCCTGAGGTGGGCAGGCTAGGAGGGGGTCCTGCCTTGTACCCTCCTCCCGAAGGACAG
GTATGTAACCCCCTGGACTCTCTTGATCTTGACAACACTCAGCTGGACTTTGTGGCTATTCTGGATGAGC
CCCAGGGGCTGAGTCCTCCTCCTTCCCATGATCAGCGGGGCAGCTCTGGACATACCCCACCTCCCTCTGG
GCCCCCCAACATGGCTGTGGGCAACATGAGTGTCTTACTGAGATCCCTACCTGGGGAAACAGAATTCCTC
AACTCTAGTGCCTAGTAATGAACTAGTCCGTAACTTGAAAGTATTTCGATTTCTTGGCTTTATATATCTT
GTGGAAAGGACGAGTGAAATACCGGCAGGTTGCAACGACGCGTTAAGTCGACAATCAACCTCTGGATTAC
AAAATTTGTGAAAGATTGACTGGTATTCTTAACTATGTTGCTCCTTTTACGCTATGTGGATACGCTGCTT
TAATGCCTTTGTATCATGCTATTGCTTCCCGTATGGCTTTCATTTTCTCCTCCTTGTATAAATCCTGGTT
GCTGTCTCTTTATGAGGAGTTGTGGCCCGTTGTCAGGCAACGTGGCGTGGTGTGCACTGTGTTTGCTGAC
GCAACCCCCACTGGTTGGGGCATTGCCACCACCTGTCAGCTCCTTTCCGGGACTTTCGCTTTCCCCCTCC
CTATTGCCACGGCGGAACTCATCGCCGCCTGCCTTGCCCGCTGCTGGACAGGGGCTCGGCTGTTGGGCAC
TGACAATTCCGTGGTGTTGTCGGGGAAATCATCGTCCTTTCCTTGGCTGCTCGCCTGTGTTGCCACCTGG
ATTCTGCGCGGGACGTCCTTCTGCTACGTCCCTTCGGCCCTCAATCCAGCGGACCTTCCTTCCCGCGGCC
TGCTGCCGGCTCTGCGGCCTCTTCCGCGTCTTCGCCTTCGCCCTCAGACGAGTCGGATCTCCCTTTGGGC
CGCCTCCCCGCGTCGACTTTAAGACCAATGACTTACAAGGCAGCTGTAGATCTTAGCCACTTTTTAAAAG
AAAAGGGGGGACTGGAAGGGCTAATTCACTCCCAACGAAGACAAGATCTGCTTTTTGCTTGTACTGGGTC
TCTCTGGTTAGACCAGATCTGAGCCTGGGAGCTCTCTGGCTAACTAGGGAACCCACTGCTTAAGCCTCAA
TAAAGCTTGCCTTGAGTGCTTCAAGTAGTGTGTGCCCGTCTGTTGTGTGACTCTGGTAACTAGAGATCCC
TCAGACCCTTTTAGTCAGTGTGGAAAATCTCTAGCAGTACGTATAGTAGTTCATGTCATCTTATTATTCA
GTATTTATAACTTGCAAAGAAATGAATATCAGAGAGTGAGAGGAACTTGTTTATTGCAGCTTATAATGGT
TACAAATAAAGCAATAGCATCACAAATTTCACAAATAAAGCATTTTTTTCACTGCATTCTAGTTGTGGTT
TGTCCAAACTCATCAATGTATCTTATCATGTCTGGCTCTAGCTATCCCGCCCCTAACTCCGCCCATCCCG
CCCCTAACTCCGCCCAGTTCCGCCCATTCTCCGCCCCATGGCTGACTAATTTTTTTTATTTATGCAGAGG
CCGAGGCCGCCTCGGCCTCTGAGCTATTCCAGAAGTAGTGAGGAGGCTTTTTTGGAGGCCTAGGGACGTA
CCCAATTCGCCCTATAGTGAGTCGTATTACGCGCGCTCACTGGCCGTCGTTTTACAACGTCGTGACTGGG
AAAACCCTGGCGTTACCCAACTTAATCGCCTTGCAGCACATCCCCCTTTCGCCAGCTGGCGTAATAGCGA
AGAGGCCCGCACCGATCGCCCTTCCCAACAGTTGCGCAGCCTGAATGGCGAATGGG
[124 nt withheld, positions 9017-9140]
C
[91 nt withheld, positions 9142-9232]
A
[49 nt withheld, positions 9234-9282]
CCTTTGACGTTGGAGTCCACGTTCTTT
[37 nt withheld, positions 9310-9346]
ACCCTATCTCGGTCTATTCTTTTGATTTATAAGGGATTTTGCCGATTTCGGCCTATTGGTTAAAAAATGA
GCTGATTTAACAAAAATTTAACGCGAATTTTAACAAAATATTAACGCTTACAATTTAGGTGGCACTTTTC
GGGGAAATGTGCGCGGAACCCCTATTTGTTTATTTTTCTAAATACATTCAAATATGTATCCGCTCATGAG
ACAATAACCCTGATAAATGCTTCAATAATATTGAAAAAGGAAGAGTATGAGTATTCAACATTTCCGTGTC
GCCCTTATTCCCTTTTTTGCGGCATTTTGCCTTCCTGTTTTTGCTCACCCAGAAACGCTGGTGAAAGTAA
AAGATGCTGAAGATCAGTTGGGTGCACGAGTGGGTTACATCGAACTGGATCTCAACAGCGGTAAGATCCT
TGAGAGTTTTCGCCCCGAAGAACGTTTTCCAATGATGAGCACTTTTAAAGTTCTGCTATGTGGCGCGGTA
TTATCCCGTATTGACGCCGGGCAAGAGCAACTCGGTCGCCGCATACACTATTCTCAGAATGACTTGGTTG
AGTACTCACCAGTCACAGAAAAGCATCTTACGGATGGCATGACAGTAAGAGAATTATGCAGTGCTGCCAT
AACCATGAGTGATAACACTGCGGCCAACTTACTTCTGACAACGATCGGAGGACCGAAGGAGCTAACCGCT
TTTTTGCACAACATGGGGGATCATGTAACTCGCCTTGATCGTTGGGAACCGGAGCTGAATGAAGCCATAC
CAAACGACGAGCGTGACACCACGATGCCTGTAGCAATGGCAACAACGTTGCGCAAACTATTAACTGGCGA
ACTACTTACTCTAGCTTCCCGGCAACAATTAATAGACTGGATGGAGGCGGATAAAGTTGCAGGACCACTT
CTGCGCTCGGCCCTTCCGGCTGGCTGGTTTATTGCTGATAAATCTGGAGCCGGTGAGCGTGGGTCTCGCG
GTATCATTGCAGCACTGGGGCCAGATGGTAAGCCCTCCCGTATCGTAGTTATCTACACGACGGGGAGTCA
GGCAACTATGGATGAACGAAATAGACAGATCGCTGAGATAGGTGCCTCACTGATTAAGCATTGGTAACTG
TCAGACCAAGTTTACTCATATATACTTTAGATTGATTTAAAACTTCATTTTTAATTTAAAAGGATCTAGG
TGAAGATCCTTTTTGATAATCTCATGACCAAAATCCCTTAACGTGAGTTTTCGTTCCACTGAGCGTCAGA
CCCCGTAGAAAAGATCAAAGGATCTTCTTGAGATCCTTTTTTTCTGCGCGTAATCTGCTGCTTGCAAACA
AAAAAACCACCGCTACCAGCGGTGGTTTGTTTGCCGGATCAAGAGCTACCAACTCTTTTTCCGAAGGTAA
CTGGCTTCAGCAGAGCGCAGATACCAAATACTGTTCTTCTAGTGTAGCCGTAGTTAGGCCACCACTTCAA
GAACTCTGTAGCACCGCCTACATACCTCGCTCTGCTAATCCTGTTACCAGTGGCTGCTGCCAGTGGCGAT
AAGTCGTGTCTTACCGGGTTGGACTCAAGACGATAGTTACCGGATAAGGCGCAGCGGTCGGGCTGAACGG
GGGGTTCGTGCACACAGCCCAGCTTGGAGCGAACGACCTACACCGAACTGAGATACCTACAGCGTGAGCT
ATGAGAAAGCGCCACGCTTCCCGAAGGGAGAAAGGCGGACAGGTATCCGGTAAGCGGCAGGGTCGGAACA
GGAGAGCGCACGAGGGAGCTTCCAGGGGGAAACGCCTGGTATCTTTATAGTCCTGTCGGGTTTCGCCACC
TCTGACTTGAGCGTCGATTTTTGTGATGCTCGTCAGGGGGGCGGAGCCTATGGAAAAACGCCAGCAACGC
GGCCTTTTTACGGTTCCTGGCCTTTTGCTGGCCTTTTGCTCACATGTTCTTTCCTGCGTTATCCCCTGAT
TCTGTGGATAACCGTATTACCGCCTTTGAGTGAGCTGATACCGCTCGCCGCAGCCGAACGACCGAGCGCA
GCGAGTCAGTGAGCGAGGAAGCGGAAGAGCGCCCAATACGCAAACCGCCTCTCCCCGCGCGTTGGCCGAT
TCATTAATGCAGCTGGCACGACAGGTTTCCCGACTGGAAAGCGGGCAGTGAGCGCAACGCAATTAATGTG
AGTTAGCTCACTCATTAGGCACCCCAGGCTTTACACTTTATGCTTCCGGCTCGTATGTTGTGTGGAATTG
TGAGCGGATAACAATTTCACACAGGAAACAGCTATGACCATGATTACGCCAAGCGCGCAATTAACCCTCA
CTAAAGGGAACAAAAGCTGGAGCTGCAAGC
Features (pLannotate 1.2.2; 31 found; start..end, strand, type, name):
      5..231     +  promoter       RSV promoter: Rous sarcoma virus enhancer/promoter
    232..412     +  LTR            5' LTR (truncated): truncated 5' long terminal repeat (LTR) from HIV-1
    459..584     +  misc_feature   HIV-1 Ψ: packaging signal of human immunodeficiency virus type 1
    568..931     +  CDS            HIV-1 gag (fragment): gag protein from human immunodeficiency virus 1; gag
   1077..1310    +  misc_feature   RRE: The Rev response element (RRE) of HIV-1 allows for Rev-dependent mRNA export from the nucleus to the cytoplasm.
   1687..1713    +  CDS            Rev (fragment): human immunodeficiency virus 1 (HIV-1) Rev protein; rev; enhances nuclear export of unspliced and incompletely spliced viral mRNAs
   1720..1743    +  promoter       SV40 promoter (fragment): SV40 early promoter
   1744..1815    +  promoter       SV40 promoter (fragment): SV40 enhancer and early promoter
   1839..1974    +  rep_origin     SV40 ori: SV40 origin of replication
   2020..2616    +  CDS            PuroR (fragment): puromycin N-acetyltransferase; pac from Streptomyces; confers resistance to puromycin
   2665..2782    +  misc_feature   cPPT/CTS: central polypurine tract and central termination sequence of HIV-1
   2847..2913    +  CDS            small t antigen (fragment): SV40 (simian virus 40) small t antigen
   2920..4098    +  promoter       EF-1α promoter: strong constitutive promoter for human elongation factor EF-1α
   4115..7432    +  CDS            GLI1: GLI1_HUMAN - Also known as GLI. Experimental evidence at protein level: Swiss-Prot protein existence level 1. [Isoform 2]: Acts as a transcriptional activator, but activates a different set of genes than isoform 1. Activates expression of CD24, unlike isoform 1. Mediates SHH signaling. Promotes cancer cell migration. From Homo sapiens (Human).
   7448..7501    +  promoter       U6 promoter (fragment): RNA polymerase III promoter for human U6 snRNA
   7543..8131    +  misc_feature   WPRE: woodchuck hepatitis virus posttranscriptional regulatory element
   8182..8201    +  misc_feature   cPPT/CTS (fragment): central polypurine tract and central termination sequence of HIV-1
   8203..8436    +  LTR            3' LTR (ΔU3): self-inactivating 3' long terminal repeat (LTR) from HIV-1
   8514..8635    +  polyA_signal   SV40 poly(A) signal: SV40 polyadenylation signal
   8675..8810    +  rep_origin     SV40 ori: SV40 origin of replication
   8831..8849    -  promoter       T7 promoter: promoter for bacteriophage T7 RNA polymerase
   8857..9012    +  CDS            lacZα (fragment): LacZα fragment of β-galactosidase; lacZ fragment
   9017..9445    +  rep_origin     f1 ori (sequence partly withheld): f1 bacteriophage origin of replication; arrow indicates direction of (+) strand synthesis
   9498..9602    +  promoter       AmpR promoter: bla
   9603..10463   +  CDS            AmpR: β-lactamase; bla; confers resistance to ampicillin, carbenicillin, and related antibiotics
  10634..11222   +  rep_origin     ori: high-copy-number ColE1/pMB1/pBR322/pUC origin of replication
  11405..11497   +  CDS            lacI (fragment): lac repressor; lacI; The lac repressor binds to the lac operator to inhibit transcription in E. coli. This inhibition can be relieved by adding lactose or isopropyl-β-D-thiogalactopyranoside (IPTG).
  11510..11531   +  protein_bind   CAP binding site: CAP binding activates transcription in the presence of cAMP. E. coli catabolite activator protein
  11546..11576   +  promoter       lac promoter: promoter for the E. coli lac operon
  11580..11602   +  protein_bind   lac operator (fragment): The lac repressor binds to the lac operator to inhibit transcription in E. coli. This inhibition can be relieved by adding lactose or isopropyl-β-D-thiogalactopyranoside (IPTG). lac repressor encoded by lacI
  11645..11663   +  promoter       T3 promoter: promoter for bacteriophage T3 RNA polymerase
