[The description below was written by a language model from this plasmid's Addgene catalogue record and pLannotate feature annotations shown in this document.]
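Description:
TFORF2890 is a lentiviral mammalian expression plasmid built on the pLX_TRC317 backbone from the Broad Institute Genetic Perturbation Platform. It carries the human transcription factor GLI1, a mediator of Sonic hedgehog signalling, as a synthesized open reading frame. It belongs to a large barcoded transcription factor ORF collection. In bacteria it replicates from a high-copy ColE1/pUC-type origin and is selected with ampicillin through the bla gene. An f1 origin and remnants of a lac/lacZα cloning region with flanking T7 and T3 promoters are also present in the backbone. The depositor notes that the plasmid can recombine, which is a common issue with LTR-containing vectors.

The viral portion has a third-generation, self-inactivating layout. An RSV promoter drives a truncated HIV-1 5' LTR, followed by the Ψ packaging signal with a partial gag sequence, the Rev response element for Rev-dependent nuclear export of the genomic RNA, a cPPT/CTS element, and a ΔU3 3' LTR followed by an SV40 polyadenylation signal. Two cassettes sit between the LTRs. An SV40 early promoter drives puromycin N-acetyltransferase for selection of transduced cells, and the strong constitutive EF-1α promoter drives the GLI1 coding sequence. A WPRE downstream of the ORF enhances transcript stability and expression. According to the catalogue entry, each construct in the collection carries a unique 24-bp barcode. The feature table does not annotate the barcode, so its exact position is not stated. The intended use is overexpression of GLI1 after lentiviral delivery, either individually or in pooled screens where barcode readout identifies which transcription factor each cell received, as in directed differentiation studies.
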