Addgene plasmid #142168: TFORF2890
Purpose: Lentiviral vector for overexpressing transcription factor ORFs with unique 24-bp barcodes. Barcodes facilitate identification of transcription factors in pooled screens.
Depositing lab: Feng Zhang. Depositing organization: Broad Institute. Publication: A transcription factor atlas of directed differentiation. Joung J, Ma S, Tay T, Geiger-Schuller KR, Kirchgatterer PC, Verdine VK, Guo B, Arias-Garcia MA, Allen WE, Singh A, Kuksenko O, Abudayyeh OO, Gootenberg JS, Fu Z, Macrae RK, Buenrostro JD, Regev A, Zhang F. Cell. 2023 Jan 5;186(1):209-229.e26. doi: 10.1016/j.cell.2022.11.026. PubMed 36608654.
Backbone
  Vector backbone: pLX_TRC317
  Backbone manufacturer: Broad Institute Genetic Perturbation Platform
  Backbone size w/o insert (bp): 8264
  Vector type: Mammalian Expression, Lentiviral
  Selectable markers: Puromycin
Growth in bacteria
  Bacterial resistance: Ampicillin, 100 μg/mL
  Growth temperature: 37°C
  Growth strain: NEB Stable
  Copy number: High Copy
Gene/Insert
  Gene/Insert name: GLI1
  Species: H. sapiens (human)
  Insert size (bp): 3422
  Entrez Gene: GLI1 (a.k.a. GLI, PAPA8, PPD1)
  Promoter: EF1a
  Cloning method: Unknown
  Sequencing primers: 5′ GGGTGGAGACTGAAGTTAGGCCAG; 3′ CACATAGCGTAAAAGGAGCAACATAG
Terms and licenses: Academic/Nonprofit Terms; Industry Terms: Not Available to Industry
Depositor comments: NM_005269,XM_011538189,ENST00000228682 . The transcription factor ORF portion of this plasmid was synthesized by Genewiz. Please test multiple small colonies in case of plasmid recombination. To make this collection available in a timely manner, a portion of this collection was not fully sequenced by Addgene. If an Addgene verified full plasmid sequence is not available, please contact us prior to placing an order to request the full sequence.
How to cite: TFORF2890 was a gift from Feng Zhang (Addgene plasmid # 142168 ; http://n2t.net/addgene:142168 ; RRID:Addgene_142168)
