>Addgene plasmid #142168 | TFORF2890 | depositor partial sequence | sequence record 278642 | Insert
ACCGCCACCATGTTCAACTCGATGACCCCACCACCAATCAGTAGCTATGGCGAGCCCTGCTGTCTCCGGC
CCCTCCCCAGTCAGGGGGCCCCCAGTGTGGGGACAGAAGGACTGTCTGGCCCGCCCTTCTGCCACCAAGC
TAACCTCATGTCCGGCCCCCACAGTTATGGGCCAGCCAGAGAGACCAACAGCTGCACCGAGGGCCCACTC
TTTTCTTCTCCCCGGAGTGCAGTCAAGTTGACCAAGAAGCGGGCACTGTCCATCTCACCTCTGTCGGATG
CCAGCCTGGACCTGCAGACGGTTATCCGCACCTCACCCAGCTCCCTCGTAGCTTTCATCAACTCGCGATG
CACATCTCCAGGAGGCTCCTACGGTCATCTCTCCATTGGCACCATGAGCCCATCTCTGGGATTCCCAGCC
CAGATGAATCACCAAAAAGGGCCCTCGCCTTCCTTTGGGGTCCAGCCTTGTGGTCCCCATGACTCTGCCC
GGGGTGGGATGATCCCACATCCTCAGTCCCGGGGACCCTTCCCAACTTGCCAGCTGAAGTCTGAGCTGGA
CATGCTGGTTGGCAAGTGCCGGGAGGAACCCTTGGAAGGTGATATGTCCAGCCCCAACTCCACAGGCATA
CAGGATCCCCTGTTGGGGATGCTGGATGGGCGGGAGGACCTCGAGAGAGAGGAGAAGCGTGAGCCTGAAT
CTGTGTATGAAACTGACTGCCGTTGGGATGGCTGCAGCCAGGAATTTGACTCCCAAGAGCAGCTGGTGCA
CCACATCAACAGCGAGCACATCCACGGGGAGCGGAAGGAGTTCGTGTGCCACTGGGGGGGCTGCTCCAGG
GAGCTGAGGCCCTTCAAAGCCCAGTACATGCTGGTGGTTCACATGCGCAGACACACTGGCGAGAAGCCAC
ACAAGTGCACGTTTGAAGGGTGCCGGAAGTCATACTCACGCCTCGAAAACCTGAAGACGCACCTGCGGTC
ACACACGGGTGAGAAGCCATACATGTGTGAGCACGAGGGCTGCAGTAAAGCCTTCAGCAATGCCAGTGAC
CGAGCCAAGCACCAGAATCGGACCCATTCCAATGAGAAGCCGTATGTATGTAAGCTCCCTGGCTGCACCA
AACGCTATACAGATCCTAGCTCGCTGCGAAAACATGTCAAGACAGTGCATGGTCCTGACGCCCATGTGAC
CAAACGGCACCGTGGGGATGGCCCCCTGCCTCGGGCACCATCCATTTCTACAGTGGAGCCCAAGAGGGAG
CGGGAAGGAGGTCCCATCAGGGAGGAAAGCAGACTGACTGTGCCAGAGGGTGCCATGAAGCCACAGCCAA
GCCCTGGGGCCCAGTCATCCTGCAGCAGTGACCACTCCCCGGCAGGGAGTGCAGCCAATACAGACAGTGG
TGTGGAAATGACTGGCAATGCAGGGGGCAGCACTGAAGACCTCTCCAGCTTGGACGAGGGACCTTGCATT
GCTGGCACTGGTCTGTCCACTCTTCGCCGCCTTGAGAACCTCAGGCTGGACCAGCTACATCAACTCCGGC
CAATAGGGACCCGGGGTCTCAAACTGCCCAGCTTGTCCCACACCGGTACCACTGTGTCCCGCCGCGTGGG
CCCCCCAGTCTCTCTTGAACGCCGCAGCAGCAGCTCCAGCAGCATCAGCTCTGCCTATACTGTCAGCCGC
CGCTCCTCCCTGGCCTCTCCTTTCCCCCCTGGCTCCCCACCAGAGAATGGAGCATCCTCCCTGCCTGGCC
TTATGCCTGCCCAGCACTACCTGCTTCGGGCAAGATATGCTTCAGCCAGAGGGGGTGGTACTTCGCCCAC
TGCAGCATCCAGCCTGGATCGGATAGGTGGTCTTCCCATGCCTCCTTGGAGAAGCCGAGCCGAGTATCCA
GGATACAACCCCAATGCAGGGGTCACCCGGAGGGCCAGTGACCCAGCCCAGGCTGCTGACCGTCCTGCTC
CAGCTAGAGTCCAGAGGTTCAAGAGCCTGGGCTGTGTCCATACCCCACCCACTGTGGCAGGGGGAGGACA
GAACTTTGATCCTTACCTCCCAACCTCTGTCTACTCACCACAGCCCCCCAGCATCACTGAGAATGCTGCC
ATGGATGCTAGAGGGCTACAGGAAGAGCCAGAAGTTGGGACCTCCATGGTGGGCAGTGGTCTGAACCCCT
ATATGGACTTCCCACCTACTGATACTCTGGGATATGGGGGACCTGAAGGGGCAGCAGCTGAGCCTTATGG
AGCGAGGGGTCCAGGCTCTCTGCCTCTTGGGCCTGGTCCACCCACCAACTATGGCCCCAACCCCTGTCCC
CAGCAGGCCTCATATCCTGACCCCACCCAAGAAACATGGGGTGAGTTCCCTTCCCACTCTGGGCTGTACC
CAGGCCCCAAGGCTCTAGGTGGAACCTACAGCCAGTGTCCTCGACTTGAACATTATGGACAAGTGCAAGT
CAAGCCAGAACAGGGGTGCCCAGTGGGGTCTGACTCCACAGGACTGGCACCCTGCCTCAATGCCCACCCC
AGTGAGGGGCCCCCACATCCACAGCCTCTCTTTTCCCATTACCCCCAGCCCTCTCCTCCCCAATATCTCC
AGTCAGGCCCCTATACCCAGCCACCCCCTGATTATCTTCCTTCAGAACCCAGGCCTTGCCTGGACTTTGA
TTCCCCCACCCATTCCACAGGGCAGCTCAAGGCTCAGCTTGTGTGTAATTATGTTCAATCTCAACAGGAG
CTACTGTGGGAGGGTGGGGGCAGGGAAGATGCCCCCGCCCAGGAACCTTCCTACCAGAGTCCCAAGTTTC
TGGGGGGTTCCCAGGTTAGCCCAAGCCGTGCTAAAGCTCCAGTGAACACATATGGACCTGGCTTTGGACC
CAACTTGCCCAATCACAAGTCAGGTTCCTATCCCACCCCTTCACCATGCCATGAAAATTTTGTAGTGGGG
GCAAATAGGGCTTCACATAGGGCAGCAGCACCACCTCGACTTCTGCCCCCATTGCCCACTTGCTATGGGC
CTCTCAAAGTGGGAGGCACAAACCCCAGCTGTGGTCATCCTGAGGTGGGCAGGCTAGGAGGGGGTCCTGC
CTTGTACCCTCCTCCCGAAGGACAGGTATGTAACCCCCTGGACTCTCTTGATCTTGACAACACTCAGCTG
GACTTTGTGGCTATTCTGGATGAGCCCCAGGGGCTGAGTCCTCCTCCTTCCCATGATCAGCGGGGCAGCT
CTGGACATACCCCACCTCCCTCTGGGCCCCCCAACATGGCTGTGGGCAACATGAGTGTCTTACTGAGATC
CCTACCTGGGGAAACAGAATTCCTCAACTCTAGTGCCTAGTAATGAACTAGTCCGTAACTTGAAAGTATT
TCGATTTCTTGGCTTTATATATCTTGTGGAAAGGACGAGTGAAATACCGGCAGGTTGCAACG
