>Addgene plasmid #142168 | TFORF2890 | depositor partial sequence | sequence record 278643 | Barcode
GTGAAATACCGGCAGGTTGCAACG
